Addgene plasmid #25636: pLKO-p53-shRNA-427
Depositing lab: Todd Waldman. Depositing organization: Georgetown University. Publication: Activation of p53-dependent growth suppression in human cells by mutations in PTEN or PIK3CA. Kim JS, Lee C, Bonifant CL, Ressom H, Waldman T. Mol Cell Biol. 2007 Jan . 27(2):662-77. 10.1128/MCB.00537-06 PubMed 17060456.
Backbone
  Vector backbone: pLKO.1 puro
  Backbone size w/o insert (bp): 7032
  Vector type: Mammalian Expression, Lentiviral, RNAi
  Selectable markers: Puromycin
Growth in bacteria
  Bacterial resistance: Ampicillin, 100 μg/mL
  Growth temperature: 37°C
  Growth strain: Stbl3
  Copy number: High Copy
Gene/Insert
  Gene/Insert name: p53-shRNA-427
  Species: H. sapiens (human)
  Insert size (bp): 42
  GenBank ID: NM_000546
  Entrez Gene: TP53 (a.k.a. BCC7, BMFS5, LFS1, P53, TRP53)
  Cloning method: Restriction Enzyme
  Sequencing primers: 5′ LKO.1 5'
Resource information
  A portion of this plasmid was derived from a plasmid made by: The RNAi Consortium (TRC), MISSION shRNA
Terms and licenses: Academic/Nonprofit Terms; Industry Terms: Not Available to Industry
How to cite: pLKO-p53-shRNA-427 was a gift from Todd Waldman (Addgene plasmid # 25636 ; http://n2t.net/addgene:25636 ; RRID:Addgene_25636)
