[The description below was written by a language model from this plasmid's Addgene catalogue record and pLannotate feature annotations shown in this document.]
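Description:
pLKO-p53-shRNA-427 is a lentiviral RNAi vector built on the pLKO.1 puro backbone, carrying a short hairpin RNA directed against human TP53 (p53). The sequenced plasmid is about 7.1 kb. In bacteria it is maintained through a high-copy ColE1/pUC-type origin and selected with ampicillin via the β-lactamase gene. An f1 origin and remnants of a lac/lacZα cloning region with T7 and T3 promoters are also present as backbone carry-over. The record notes that part of the plasmid derives from The RNAi Consortium's shRNA collection.

The payload is a 42 bp hairpin insert designed against the TP53 reference transcript and cloned by restriction enzymes. It is not annotated as its own feature but evidently lies in the short interval between the human U6 promoter and the cPPT/CTS element. U6 is an RNA polymerase III promoter suited to driving small, defined transcripts such as shRNAs, which are processed by the cellular RNAi machinery to knock down the target mRNA. Downstream, a human PGK promoter expresses puromycin N-acetyltransferase so that transduced or transfected mammalian cells can be selected with puromycin.

These cassettes sit within a self-inactivating HIV-1 transfer-vector framework. An RSV promoter fused to a truncated 5' LTR drives genomic RNA production in packaging cells, followed by the Ψ packaging signal with a partial gag sequence and the RRE for Rev-dependent nuclear export. The cPPT/CTS aids transduction, and the ΔU3 3' LTR disables LTR promoter activity after integration. Packaging functions must be supplied in trans. The vector is intended for stable p53 knockdown in human cells, and the associated publication concerns p53-dependent growth suppression linked to PTEN or PIK3CA mutations.
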