Features (pLannotate 1.2.2; 25 found; start..end, strand, type, name):
      1..241     +  promoter       U6 promoter: RNA polymerase III promoter for human U6 snRNA
    345..462     +  misc_feature   cPPT/CTS: central polypurine tract and central termination sequence of HIV-1
    511..1021    +  promoter       hPGK promoter: human phosphoglycerate kinase 1 promoter
   1043..1642    +  CDS            PuroR: puromycin N-acetyltransferase; pac from Streptomyces alboniger; confers resistance to puromycin
   1685..1768    +  CDS            nef (fragment): NEF_HV1Z2 - Experimental evidence at protein level: Swiss-Prot protein existence level 1. Extracellular Nef protein targets CD4(+) T-lymphocytes for apoptosis by interacting with CXCR4 surface receptors. From Human immunodeficiency virus type 1 group M subtype D (isolate Z2/CDC-Z34) (HIV-1).
   1770..2003    +  LTR            3' LTR (ΔU3): self-inactivating 3' long terminal repeat (LTR) from HIV-1
   2075..2196    +  polyA_signal   SV40 poly(A) signal: SV40 polyadenylation signal
   2236..2371    +  rep_origin     SV40 ori: SV40 origin of replication
   2392..2410    -  promoter       T7 promoter: promoter for bacteriophage T7 RNA polymerase
   2418..2573    +  CDS            lacZα (fragment): LacZα fragment of β-galactosidase; lacZ fragment
   2578..3006    +  rep_origin     f1 ori (sequence partly withheld): f1 bacteriophage origin of replication; arrow indicates direction of (+) strand synthesis
   3059..3163    +  promoter       AmpR promoter: bla
   3164..4024    +  CDS            AmpR: β-lactamase; bla; confers resistance to ampicillin, carbenicillin, and related antibiotics
   4195..4783    +  rep_origin     ori: high-copy-number ColE1/pMB1/pBR322/pUC origin of replication
   4966..5058    +  CDS            lacI (fragment): lac repressor; lacI; The lac repressor binds to the lac operator to inhibit transcription in E. coli. This inhibition can be relieved by adding lactose or isopropyl-β-D-thiogalactopyranoside (IPTG).
   5071..5092    +  protein_bind   CAP binding site: CAP binding activates transcription in the presence of cAMP. E. coli catabolite activator protein
   5107..5137    +  promoter       lac promoter: promoter for the E. coli lac operon
   5145..5161    +  protein_bind   lac operator: The lac repressor binds to the lac operator to inhibit transcription in E. coli. This inhibition can be relieved by adding lactose or isopropyl-β-D-thiogalactopyranoside (IPTG). lac repressor encoded by lacI
   5206..5224    +  promoter       T3 promoter: promoter for bacteriophage T3 RNA polymerase
   5252..5478    +  promoter       RSV promoter: Rous sarcoma virus enhancer/promoter
   5479..5659    +  LTR            5' LTR (truncated): truncated 5' long terminal repeat (LTR) from HIV-1
   5706..5831    +  misc_feature   HIV-1 Ψ: packaging signal of human immunodeficiency virus type 1
   5815..6178    +  CDS            HIV-1 gag (fragment): gag protein from human immunodeficiency virus 1; gag
   6324..6557    +  misc_feature   RRE: The Rev response element (RRE) of HIV-1 allows for Rev-dependent mRNA export from the nucleus to the cytoplasm.
   6934..7034    +  CDS            Rev (fragment): human immunodeficiency virus 1 (HIV-1) Rev protein; rev; enhances nuclear export of unspliced and incompletely spliced viral mRNAs
>Addgene plasmid #25636 | pLKO-p53-shRNA-427 | addgene full sequence | sequence record 243319 | Addgene NGS Result
GAGGGCCTATTTCCCATGATTCCTTCATATTTGCATATACGATACAAGGCTGTTAGAGAGATAATTGGAA
TTAATTTGACTGTAAACACAAAGATATTAGTACAAAATACGTGACGTAGAAAGTAATAATTTCTTGGGTA
GTTTGCAGTTTTAAAATTATGTTTTAAAATGGACTATCATATGCTTACCGTAACTTGAAAGTATTTCGAT
TTCTTGGCTTTATATATCTTGTGGAAAGGACGAAACACCGGGTCCAGATGAAGCTCCCAGAACTCGAGTT
CTGGGAGCTTCATCTGGACTTTTTAATTCTCGACCTCGAGACAAATGGCAGTATTCATCCACAATTTTAA
AAGAAAAGGGGGGATTGGGGGGTACAGTGCAGGGGAAAGAATAGTAGACATAATAGCAACAGACATACAA
ACTAAAGAATTACAAAAACAAATTACAAAAATTCAAAATTTTCGGGTTTATTACAGGGACAGCAGAGATC
CACTTTGGCCGCGGCTCGAGGGGGTTGGGGTTGCGCCTTTTCCAAGGCAGCCCTGGGTTTGCGCAGGGAC
GCGGCTGCTCTGGGCGTGGTTCCGGGAAACGCAGCGGCGCCGACCCTGGGTCTCGCACATTCTTCACGTC
CGTTCGCAGCGTCACCCGGATCTTCGCCGCTACCCTTGTGGGCCCCCCGGCGACGCTTCCTGCTCCGCCC
CTAAGTCGGGAAGGTTCCTTGCGGTTCGCGGCGTGCCGGACGTGACAAACGGAAGCCGCACGTCTCACTA
GTACCCTCGCAGACGGACAGCGCCAGGGAGCAATGGCAGCGCGCCGACCGCGATGGGCTGTGGCCAATAG
CGGCTGCTCAGCAGGGCGCGCCGAGAGCAGCGGCCGGGAAGGGGCGGTGCGGGAGGCGGGGTGTGGGGCG
GTAGTGTGGGCCCTGTTCCTGCCCGCGCGGTGTTCCGCATTCTGCAAGCCTCCGGAGCGCACGTCGGCAG
TCGGCTCCCTCGTTGACCGAATCACCGACCTCTCTCCCCAGGGGGATCCACCGGAGCTTACCATGACCGA
GTACAAGCCCACGGTGCGCCTCGCCACCCGCGACGACGTCCCCAGGGCCGTACGCACCCTCGCCGCCGCG
TTCGCCGACTACCCCGCCACGCGCCACACCGTCGATCCGGACCGCCACATCGAGCGGGTCACCGAGCTGC
AAGAACTCTTCCTCACGCGCGTCGGGCTCGACATCGGCAAGGTGTGGGTCGCGGACGACGGCGCCGCGGT
GGCGGTCTGGACCACGCCGGAGAGCGTCGAAGCGGGGGCGGTGTTCGCCGAGATCGGCCCGCGCATGGCC
GAGTTGAGCGGTTCCCGGCTGGCCGCGCAGCAACAGATGGAAGGCCTCCTGGCGCCGCACCGGCCCAAGG
AGCCCGCGTGGTTCCTGGCCACCGTCGGCGTCTCGCCCGACCACCAGGGCAAGGGTCTGGGCAGCGCCGT
CGTGCTCCCCGGAGTGGAGGCGGCCGAGCGCGCCGGGGTGCCCGCCTTCCTGGAGACCTCCGCGCCCCGC
AACCTCCCCTTCTACGAGCGGCTCGGCTTCACCGTCACCGCCGACGTCGAGGTGCCCGAAGGACCGCGCA
CCTGGTGCATGACCCGCAAGCCCGGTGCCTGACGCCCGCCCCACGACCCGCAGCGCCCGACCGAAAGGAG
CGCACGACCCCATGCATCGGTACCTTTAAGACCAATGACTTACAAGGCAGCTGTAGATCTTAGCCACTTT
TTAAAAGAAAAGGGGGGACTGGAAGGGCTAATTCACTCCCAACGAAGACAAGATCTGCTTTTTGCTTGTA
CTGGGTCTCTCTGGTTAGACCAGATCTGAGCCTGGGAGCTCTCTGGCTAACTAGGGAACCCACTGCTTAA
GCCTCAATAAAGCTTGCCTTGAGTGCTTCAAGTAGTGTGTGCCCGTCTGTTGTGTGACTCTGGTAACTAG
AGATCCCTCAGACCCTTTTAGTCAGTGTGGAAAATCTCTAGCAGTAGTAGTTCATGTCATCTTATTATTC
AGTATTTATAACTTGCAAAGAAATGAATATCAGAGAGTGAGAGGAACTTGTTTATTGCAGCTTATAATGG
TTACAAATAAAGCAATAGCATCACAAATTTCACAAATAAAGCATTTTTTTCACTGCATTCTAGTTGTGGT
TTGTCCAAACTCATCAATGTATCTTATCATGTCTGGCTCTAGCTATCCCGCCCCTAACTCCGCCCATCCC
GCCCCTAACTCCGCCCAGTTCCGCCCATTCTCCGCCCCATGGCTGACTAATTTTTTTTATTTATGCAGAG
GCCGAGGCCGCCTCGGCCTCTGAGCTATTCCAGAAGTAGTGAGGAGGCTTTTTTGGAGGCCTAGGGACGT
ACCCAATTCGCCCTATAGTGAGTCGTATTACGCGCGCTCACTGGCCGTCGTTTTACAACGTCGTGACTGG
GAAAACCCTGGCGTTACCCAACTTAATCGCCTTGCAGCACATCCCCCTTTCGCCAGCTGGCGTAATAGCG
AAGAGGCCCGCACCGATCGCCCTTCCCAACAGTTGCGCAGCCTGAATGGCGAATGGG
[124 nt withheld, positions 2578-2701]
C
[91 nt withheld, positions 2703-2793]
A
[49 nt withheld, positions 2795-2843]
CCTTTGACGTTGGAGTCCACGTTCTTT
[37 nt withheld, positions 2871-2907]
ACCCTATCTCGGTCTATTCTTTTGATTTATAAGGGATTTTGCCGATTTCGGCCTATTGGTTAAAAAATGA
GCTGATTTAACAAAAATTTAACGCGAATTTTAACAAAATATTAACGCTTACAATTTAGGTGGCACTTTTC
GGGGAAATGTGCGCGGAACCCCTATTTGTTTATTTTTCTAAATACATTCAAATATGTATCCGCTCATGAG
ACAATAACCCTGATAAATGCTTCAATAATATTGAAAAAGGAAGAGTATGAGTATTCAACATTTCCGTGTC
GCCCTTATTCCCTTTTTTGCGGCATTTTGCCTTCCTGTTTTTGCTCACCCAGAAACGCTGGTGAAAGTAA
AAGATGCTGAAGATCAGTTGGGTGCACGAGTGGGTTACATCGAACTGGATCTCAACAGCGGTAAGATCCT
TGAGAGTTTTCGCCCCGAAGAACGTTTTCCAATGATGAGCACTTTTAAAGTTCTGCTATGTGGCGCGGTA
TTATCCCGTATTGACGCCGGGCAAGAGCAACTCGGTCGCCGCATACACTATTCTCAGAATGACTTGGTTG
AGTACTCACCAGTCACAGAAAAGCATCTTACGGATGGCATGACAGTAAGAGAATTATGCAGTGCTGCCAT
AACCATGAGTGATAACACTGCGGCCAACTTACTTCTGACAACGATCGGAGGACCGAAGGAGCTAACCGCT
TTTTTGCACAACATGGGGGATCATGTAACTCGCCTTGATCGTTGGGAACCGGAGCTGAATGAAGCCATAC
CAAACGACGAGCGTGACACCACGATGCCTGTAGCAATGGCAACAACGTTGCGCAAACTATTAACTGGCGA
ACTACTTACTCTAGCTTCCCGGCAACAATTAATAGACTGGATGGAGGCGGATAAAGTTGCAGGACCACTT
CTGCGCTCGGCCCTTCCGGCTGGCTGGTTTATTGCTGATAAATCTGGAGCCGGTGAGCGTGGGTCTCGCG
GTATCATTGCAGCACTGGGGCCAGATGGTAAGCCCTCCCGTATCGTAGTTATCTACACGACGGGGAGTCA
GGCAACTATGGATGAACGAAATAGACAGATCGCTGAGATAGGTGCCTCACTGATTAAGCATTGGTAACTG
TCAGACCAAGTTTACTCATATATACTTTAGATTGATTTAAAACTTCATTTTTAATTTAAAAGGATCTAGG
TGAAGATCCTTTTTGATAATCTCATGACCAAAATCCCTTAACGTGAGTTTTCGTTCCACTGAGCGTCAGA
CCCCGTAGAAAAGATCAAAGGATCTTCTTGAGATCCTTTTTTTCTGCGCGTAATCTGCTGCTTGCAAACA
AAAAAACCACCGCTACCAGCGGTGGTTTGTTTGCCGGATCAAGAGCTACCAACTCTTTTTCCGAAGGTAA
CTGGCTTCAGCAGAGCGCAGATACCAAATACTGTTCTTCTAGTGTAGCCGTAGTTAGGCCACCACTTCAA
GAACTCTGTAGCACCGCCTACATACCTCGCTCTGCTAATCCTGTTACCAGTGGCTGCTGCCAGTGGCGAT
AAGTCGTGTCTTACCGGGTTGGACTCAAGACGATAGTTACCGGATAAGGCGCAGCGGTCGGGCTGAACGG
GGGGTTCGTGCACACAGCCCAGCTTGGAGCGAACGACCTACACCGAACTGAGATACCTACAGCGTGAGCT
ATGAGAAAGCGCCACGCTTCCCGAAGGGAGAAAGGCGGACAGGTATCCGGTAAGCGGCAGGGTCGGAACA
GGAGAGCGCACGAGGGAGCTTCCAGGGGGAAACGCCTGGTATCTTTATAGTCCTGTCGGGTTTCGCCACC
TCTGACTTGAGCGTCGATTTTTGTGATGCTCGTCAGGGGGGCGGAGCCTATGGAAAAACGCCAGCAACGC
GGCCTTTTTACGGTTCCTGGCCTTTTGCTGGCCTTTTGCTCACATGTTCTTTCCTGCGTTATCCCCTGAT
TCTGTGGATAACCGTATTACCGCCTTTGAGTGAGCTGATACCGCTCGCCGCAGCCGAACGACCGAGCGCA
GCGAGTCAGTGAGCGAGGAAGCGGAAGAGCGCCCAATACGCAAACCGCCTCTCCCCGCGCGTTGGCCGAT
TCATTAATGCAGCTGGCACGACAGGTTTCCCGACTGGAAAGCGGGCAGTGAGCGCAACGCAATTAATGTG
AGTTAGCTCACTCATTAGGCACCCCAGGCTTTACACTTTATGCTTCCGGCTCGTATGTTGTGTGGAATTG
TGAGCGGATAACAATTTCACACAGGAAACAGCTATGACCATGATTACGCCAAGCGCGCAATTAACCCTCA
CTAAAGGGAACAAAAGCTGGAGCTGCAAGCTTAATGTAGTCTTATGCAATACTCTTGTAGTCTTGCAACA
TGGTAACGATGAGTTAGCAACATGCCTTACAAGGAGAGAAAAAGCACCGTGCATGCCGATTGGTGGAAGT
AAGGTGGTACGATCGTGCCTTATTAGGAAGGCAACAGACGGGTCTGACATGGATTGGACGAACCACTGAA
TTGCCGCATTGCAGAGATATTGTATTTAAGTGCCTAGCTCGATACATAAACGGGTCTCTCTGGTTAGACC
AGATCTGAGCCTGGGAGCTCTCTGGCTAACTAGGGAACCCACTGCTTAAGCCTCAATAAAGCTTGCCTTG
AGTGCTTCAAGTAGTGTGTGCCCGTCTGTTGTGTGACTCTGGTAACTAGAGATCCCTCAGACCCTTTTAG
TCAGTGTGGAAAATCTCTAGCAGTGGCGCCCGAACAGGGACTTGAAAGCGAAAGGGAAACCAGAGGAGCT
CTCTCGACGCAGGACTCGGCTTGCTGAAGCGCGCACGGCAAGAGGCGAGGGGCGGCGACTGGTGAGTACG
CCAAAAATTTTGACTAGCGGAGGCTAGAAGGAGAGAGATGGGTGCGAGAGCGTCAGTATTAAGCGGGGGA
GAATTAGATCGCGATGGGAAAAAATTCGGTTAAGGCCAGGGGGAAAGAAAAAATATAAATTAAAACATAT
AGTATGGGCAAGCAGGGAGCTAGAACGATTCGCAGTTAATCCTGGCCTGTTAGAAACATCAGAAGGCTGT
AGACAAATACTGGGACAGCTACAACCATCCCTTCAGACAGGATCAGAAGAACTTAGATCATTATATAATA
CAGTAGCAACCCTCTATTGTGTGCATCAAAGGATAGAGATAAAAGACACCAAGGAAGCTTTAGACAAGAT
AGAGGAAGAGCAAAACAAAAGTAAGACCACCGCACAGCAAGCGGCCGCTGATCTTCAGACCTGGAGGAGG
AGATATGAGGGACAATTGGAGAAGTGAATTATATAAATATAAAGTAGTAAAAATTGAACCATTAGGAGTA
GCACCCACCAAGGCAAAGAGAAGAGTGGTGCAGAGAGAAAAAAGAGCAGTGGGAATAGGAGCTTTGTTCC
TTGGGTTCTTGGGAGCAGCAGGAAGCACTATGGGCGCAGCGTCAATGACGCTGACGGTACAGGCCAGACA
ATTATTGTCTGGTATAGTGCAGCAGCAGAACAATTTGCTGAGGGCTATTGAGGCGCAACAGCATCTGTTG
CAACTCACAGTCTGGGGCATCAAGCAGCTCCAGGCAAGAATCCTGGCTGTGGAAAGATACCTAAAGGATC
AACAGCTCCTGGGGATTTGGGGTTGCTCTGGAAAACTCATTTGCACCACTGCTGTGCCTTGGAATGCTAG
TTGGAGTAATAAATCTCTGGAACAGATTTGGAATCACACGACCTGGATGGAGTGGGACAGAGAAATTAAC
AATTACACAAGCTTAATACACTCCTTAATTGAAGAATCGCAAAACCAGCAAGAAAAGAATGAACAAGAAT
TATTGGAATTAGATAAATGGGCAAGTTTGTGGAATTGGTTTAACATAACAAATTGGCTGTGGTATATAAA
ATTATTCATAATGATAGTAGGAGGCTTGGTAGGTTTAAGAATAGTTTTTGCTGTACTTTCTATAGTGAAT
AGAGTTAGGCAGGGATATTCACCATTATCGTTTCAGACCCACCTCCCAACCCCGAGGGGACCCGACAGGC
CCGAAGGAATAGAAGAAGAAGGTGGAGAGAGAGACAGAGACAGATCCATTCGATTAGTGAACGGATCTCG
ACGGTATCGATCACGAGACTAGCCTCGAGCGGCCGCCCCCTTCACC
