>Addgene plasmid #25636 | pLKO-p53-shRNA-427 | depositor partial sequence | sequence record 12031 | Author sequence
CCGGGTCCAGATGAAGCTCCCAGAACTCGAGTTCTGGGAGCTTCATCTGGACTTTTT
