>Addgene plasmid #25636 | pLKO-p53-shRNA-427 | addgene partial sequence | sequence record 31128 | 25636 with LKO1-5
GGCTTTATATATCTTGTGGAAAGGACGAAACACCGGGTCCAGATGAAGCTCCCAGAACTCGAGTTCTGGG
AGCTTCATCTGGACTTTTTAATTCTCGACCTCGAGACAAATGGCAGTATTCATCCACAATTTTAAAAGAA
AAGGGGGGATTGGGGGGTACAGTGCAGGGGAAAGAATAGTAGACATAATAGCAACAGACATACAAACTAA
AGAATTACAAAAACAAATTACAAAAATTCAAAATTTTCGGGTTTATTACAGGGACAGCAGAGATCCACTT
TGGCCGCGGCTCGAGGGGGTTGGGGTTGCGCCTTTTCCAAGGCAGCCCTGGGTTTGCGCAGGGACGCGGC
TGCTCTGGGCGTGGTTCCGGGAAACGCAGCGGCGCCGACCCTGGGTCTCGCACATTCTTCACGTCCGTTC
GCAGCGTCACCCGGATCTTCGCCGCTACCCTTGTGGGCCCCCCGGCGACGCTTCCTGCTCCGCCCCTAAG
TCGGGAAGGTTCCTTGCGGTTCGCGGCGTGCCGGACGTGACAAACGGAAGCCGCACGTCTCACTAGTACC
CTCGCAGACGGACAGCGCCAGGGAGCAATGGCAGCGCGCCGACCGCGATGGGCTGTGGCCAATAGCGGCT
GCTCAGCAGGGCGCGCCGAGAGCAGCGGCCGGGAAGGGGCGGTGCGGGAGGCGGGGTGTGGGGCGGTAGT
GTGGGCCCTGTTCCTGCCCGCGCGGTGTTCCGCATTCTGCAAGCCTCCGGAGCGCACGTCGGCAGTCGGC
TCCCTCGTTGACCGAATCACCGACCTCTCT
